Addgene plasmid #23861: pDONR223-TAOK3
Depositing lab: William Hahn & David Root. Depositing organization: Dana-Farber Cancer Institute. Publication: COT drives resistance to RAF inhibition through MAP kinase pathway reactivation. Johannessen CM, Boehm JS, Kim SY, Thomas SR, Wardwell L, Johnson LA, Emery CM, Stransky N, Cogdill AP, Barretina J, Caponigro G, Hieronymus H, Murray RR, Salehi-Ashtiani K, Hill DE, Vidal M, Zhao JJ, Yang X, Alkan O, Kim S, Harris JL, Wilson CJ, Myer VE, Finan PM, Root DE, Roberts TM, Golub T, Flaherty KT, Dummer R, Weber BL, Sellers WR, Schlegel R, Wargo JA, Hahn WC, Garraway LA. Nature. 2010 Dec 16;468(7326):968-72. doi: 10.1038/nature09627 PubMed 21107320.
Backbone
  Vector backbone: pDONR223
  Backbone manufacturer: Invitrogen
  Backbone size w/o insert (bp): 5005
  Vector type: Gateway Donor vector
Growth in bacteria
  Bacterial resistance: Spectinomycin, 50 μg/mL
  Growth temperature: 37°C
  Growth strain: DH5alpha
  Copy number: High Copy
Gene/Insert
  Gene/Insert name: TAOK3 (alt name: TAO kinase 3)
  Species: H. sapiens (human)
  Insert size (bp): 2697
  Entrez Gene: TAOK3 (a.k.a. DPK, JIK, MAP3K18, FLJ31808, DKFZp666H245)
  Cloning method: Gateway Cloning
  Sequencing primers: 5′ M13pUC-fwd; 3′ M13rev
Terms and licenses: Academic/Nonprofit Terms; Industry Terms: Not Available to Industry
Depositor comments: The ORF has no Stop codon. This design enables easy recombination into a destination vector to add an epitope tag of choice and Stop codon to the ORF. Do NOT use this plasmid directly for transfections. A set of 4 custom lentiviral vectors is available ( pLX301 (http://www.addgene.org/25895/) , pLX302 (http://www.addgene.org/25896/) , pLX303 (http://www.addgene.org/25897/) , pLX304 (http://www.addgene.org/25890/) ) to be used to express these ORFs in mammalian cells. These plasmids are not included in the kit and must be ordered separately.
How to cite: pDONR223-TAOK3 was a gift from William Hahn & David Root (Addgene plasmid # 23861 ; http://n2t.net/addgene:23861 ; RRID:Addgene_23861)
