[The description below was written by a language model from this plasmid's Addgene catalogue record.]
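Description:
pDONR223-TAOK3 is a Gateway entry clone built in the Invitrogen pDONR223 donor backbone (about 5 kb without insert), carrying the open reading frame of human TAOK3 (TAO kinase 3, also known as JIK, DPK or MAP3K18) as a roughly 2.7 kb insert. It is a high-copy bacterial plasmid propagated in standard E. coli cloning strains and selected with spectinomycin. The ORF was introduced by Gateway recombination, so in the resulting entry clone it is expected to be flanked by attL-type recombination sites that allow transfer into any compatible destination vector by an LR reaction. M13 forward and reverse primer sites in the backbone flank the insert and are used for sequence verification. No feature table is provided with the record, so the origin of replication and the exact att site arrangement are not documented here beyond what the backbone name implies.

The plasmid contains no eukaryotic promoter or expression elements and serves purely as a shuttle for the coding sequence; the depositor notes that it is not meant to be transfected directly. The ORF deliberately lacks a stop codon, so that recombination into a destination vector fuses it in frame to a C-terminal epitope tag and a stop codon supplied by that vector. A companion set of lentiviral destination vectors (pLX301 to pLX304) is indicated for expressing such ORFs in mammalian cells. The clone belongs to a kinase ORF collection associated with a gain-of-function study of kinases conferring resistance to RAF inhibition through reactivation of the MAP kinase pathway, and it suits similar overexpression screens or individual studies of TAOK3 function.
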