>Addgene plasmid #23861 | pDONR223-TAOK3 | depositor partial sequence | sequence record 11048 | Author sequence
ATGCGTAAAGGGGTGCTGAAGGACCCAGAGATTGCCGATCTATTCTACAAAGATGATCCTGAGGAACTTT
TTATTGGTTTGCATGAAATTGGACATGGAAGTTTTGGAGCAGTTTATTTTGCTACAAATGCTCACACCAG
TGAGGTGGTGGCAATTAAGAAGATGTCCTATAGTGGGAAGCAGACCCATGAGAAATGGCAAGATATTCTT
AAGGAAGTTAAATTTTTACGACAATTGAAGCATCCTAATACTATTGAGTACAAAGGCTGTTACTTGAAAG
AACACACTGCTTGGTTGGTGATGGAATATTGCTTAGGCTCAGCCTCTGATTTATTAGAAGTTCATAAAAA
ACCACTTCAGGAAGTGGAGATCGCTGCCATTACTCATGGAGCCTTGCATGGACTAGCCTACCTACATTCT
CATGCATTGATTCATAGGGATATTAAAGCAGGAAATATTCTTCTAACAGAGCCAGGTCAGGTAAAACTAG
CTGATTTTGGATCTGCTTCAATGGCTTCTCCTGCCAACTCCTTCGTGGGCACACCTTACTGGATGGCTCC
AGAGGTGATCTTAGCTATGGATGAAGGACAGTATGATGGGAAAGTTGATATTTGGTCACTTGGCATCACT
TGTATTGAATTGGCGGAACGGAAGCCGCCCCTTTTCAACATGAATGCAATGAGTGCCTTATATCACATTG
CCCAGAATGACTCCCCAACGTTACAGTCTAATGAATGGACAGACTCCTTTAGGAGATTTGTTGATTACTG
CTTGCAGAAAATACCTCAGGAAAGGCCAACATCAGCAGAACTATTAAGGCATGACTTTGTTCGACGAGAC
CGGCCACTACGTGTCCTCATTGACCTCATACAGAGGACAAAAGATGCAGTTCGTGAGCTAGATAACCTAC
AGTACCGAAAAATGAAAAAAATACTTTTCCAAGAGACACGGAATGGACCCTTGAATGAGTCACAGGAGGA
TGAGGAAGACAGTGAACATGGAACCAGCCTGAACAGGGAAATGGACAGCCTGGGCAGCAACCATTCCATT
CCAAGCATGTCCGTGAGCACAGGCAGCCAGAGCAGCAGTGTGAACAGCATGCAGGAAGTCATGGACGAGA
GCAGTTCCGAACTTGTCATGATGCACGATGACGAAAGCACAATCAATTCCAGCTCCTCCGTCGTGCATAA
GAAAGATCATGTATTCATAAGGGATGAGGCGGGCCACGGCGATCCCAGGCCTGAGCCGCGGCCTACCCAG
TCAGTTCAGAGCCAGGCCCTCCACTACCGGAACAGAGAGCGCTTTGCCACGATCAAATCAGCATCTTTGG
TTACACGACAGATCCATGAGCATGAGCAGGAGAACGAGTTGCGGGAACAGATGTCAGGTTATAAGCGGAT
GCGGCGCCAGCACCAGAAGCAGCTGATCGCCCTGGAGAACAAGCTGAAGGCTGAGATGGACGAGCACCGC
CTCAAGCTACAGAAGGAGGTGGAGACGCATGCCAACAACTCGTCCATCGAGCTGGAGAAGCTGGCCAAGA
AGCAAGTGGCTATCATAGAAAAGGAGGCAAAGGTAGCTGCAGCAGATGAGAAGAAGTTCCAGCAACAGAT
CTTGGCCCAGCAGAAGAAAGATTTGACAACTTTCTTAGAAAGTCAGAAGAAGCAGTATAAGATTTGTAAG
GAAAAAATAAAAGAGGAAATGAATGAGGACCATAGCACACCCAAGAAAGAGAAGCAAGAGCGGATCTCCA
AACATAAAGAGAACTTGCAGCACACACAGGCTGAAGAGGAAGCCCACCTTCTCACTCAACAGAGACTGTA
CTACGACAAAAATTGTCGTTTCTTCAAGCGGAAAATAATGATCAAGCGGCACGAGGTGGAGCAGCAGAAC
ATTCGGGAGGAACTAAATAAAAAGAGGACCCAGAAGGAGATGGAGCATGCCATGCTAATCCGGCACGACG
AGTCCACCCGAGAGCTAGAGTACAGGCAGCTGCACACGTTACAGAAGCTACGCATGGATCTGATCCGTTT
ACAGCACCAGACGGAACTGGAAAACCAGCTGGAGTACAATAAGAGGCGAGAAAGAGAACTGCACAGAAAG
CATGTCATGGAACTTCGGCAACAGCCAAAAAACTTAAAGGCCATGGAAATGCAAATTAAAAAACAGTTTC
AGGACACTTGCAAAGTACAGACCAAACAGTATAAAGCACTCAAGAATCACCAGTTGGAAGTTACTCCAAA
GAATGAGCACAAAACAATCTTAAAGACACTGAAAGATGAGCAGACAAGAAAACTTGCCATTTTGGCAGAG
CAGTATGAACAGAGTATAAATGAAATGATGGCCTCTCAAGCGTTACGGCTAGATGAGGCTCAAGAAGCAG
AATGCCAGGCCTTGAGGCTACAGCTCCAGCAGGAAATGGAGCTGCTCAACGCCTACCAGAGCAAAATCAA
GATGCAAACAGAGGCACAACATGAACGTGAGCTCCAGAAGCTAGAGCAGAGAGTGTCTCTGCGCAGAGCA
CACCTTGAGCAGAAGATTGAAGAGGAGCTGGCTGCCCTTCAGAAGGAACGCAGCGAGAGAATAAAGAACC
TATTGGAAAGGCAAGAGCGAGAGATTGAAACTTTTGACATGGAGAGCCTCAGAATGGGATTTGGGAATTT
GGTTACATTAGATTTTCCTAAGGAGGACTACAGATGA
