>Addgene plasmid #23861 | pDONR223-TAOK3 | addgene partial sequence | sequence record 29661 | 23861 with M13pUC-fwd
CCAATAATGATTTTATTTTGACTGATAGTGACCTGTTCGTTGCAACAAATTGATGAGCAATGCTTTTTTA
TAATGCCAACTTTGTACAAAAAAGTTGGCATGCGTAAAGGGGTGCTGAAGGACCCAGAGATTGCCGATCT
ATTCTACAAAGATGATCCTGAGGAACTTTTTATTGGTTTGCATGAAATTGGACATGGAAGTTTTGGAGCA
GTTTATTTTGCTACAAATGCTCACACCAGTGAGGTGGTGGCAATTAAGAAGATGTCCTATAGTGGGAAGC
AGACCCATGAGAAATGGCAAGATATTCTTAAGGAAGTTAAATTTTTACGACAATTGAAGCATCCTAATAC
TATTGAGTACAAAGGCTGTTACTTGAAAGAACACACTGCTTGGTTGGTGATGGAATATTGCTTAGGCTCA
GCCTCTGATTTATTAGAAGTTCATAAAAAACCACTTCAGGAAGTGGAGATCGCTGCCATTACTCATGGAG
CCTTGCATGGACTAGCCTACCTACATTCTCATGCATTGATTCATAGGGATATTAAAGCAGGAAATATTCT
TCTAACAGAGCCAGGTCAGGTAAAACTAGCTGATTTTGGATCTGCTTCAATGGCTTCTCCTGCCAACTCC
TTCGTGGGCACACCTTACTGGATGGCTCCAGAGGTGATCTTAGCTATGGATGAAGGACAGTATGATGGGA
AAGTTGATATTTGGTCACTTGGCATCACTTGTATTGAATTGGCGGAACGGAAGCCGCCCCTTTTC
